Addgene plasmid #71277: AP575-1
Purpose: Expresses 3Xflag::tagRFP::myc in bacteria
Depositing lab: Geraldine Seydoux. Depositing organization: Johns Hopkins University and School of Medicine. Publication: High Efficiency, Homology-Directed Genome Editing in Caenorhabditis elegans Using CRISPR-Cas9 Ribonucleoprotein Complexes. Paix A, Folkmann A, Rasoloson D, Seydoux G. Genetics. 2015 Sep;201(1):47-54. doi: 10.1534/genetics.115.179382. Epub 2015 Jul 17. PubMed 26187122.
Backbone
  Vector backbone: pUC19
  Backbone manufacturer: Messing lab Plasmid 50005
  Vector type: Bacterial Expression
Growth in bacteria
  Bacterial resistance: Ampicillin, 100 μg/mL
  Growth temperature: 37°C
  Growth strain: DH5alpha
  Copy number: Unknown
Gene/Insert
  Gene/Insert name: tagRFP
  Tag / fusion protein: 3xFlag (N terminal on insert); myc (C terminal on insert)
  Cloning method: Restriction Enzyme; 5′ cloning site BamHI (destroyed during cloning); 3′ cloning site BamHI (not destroyed)
  Sequencing primers: 5′ M13pUC-Fwd; 3′ M13pUC-Rev
Terms and licenses: Academic/Nonprofit Terms; Industry Terms: Not Available to Industry
How to cite: AP575-1 was a gift from Geraldine Seydoux (Addgene plasmid # 71277 ; http://n2t.net/addgene:71277 ; RRID:Addgene_71277)
