[The description below was written by a language model from this plasmid's Addgene catalogue record and pLannotate feature annotations shown in this document.]
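Description:
AP575-1 is a small (about 3.5 kb) pUC19-based plasmid catalogued as a bacterial expression vector carrying a 3xFLAG::TagRFP::myc fusion. It is maintained in E. coli through the high-copy ColE1/pUC-type origin of replication and selected with ampicillin via the β-lactamase (AmpR) gene and its native promoter. Short annotated fragments of bom, rop and lacI are backbone remnants and are not expected to be functional.

The insert was placed into the BamHI site of the pUC19 polylinker, destroying the 5′ site and retaining the 3′ one, which interrupts the lacZα coding region. The open reading frame begins with three tandem FLAG epitopes (including an enterokinase cleavage site) fused directly to TagRFP, a monomeric red fluorescent protein derived from Entacmaea quadricolor, in what the annotation tool identifies as a mammalian codon-optimized version. The catalogue lists a C-terminal myc tag; this was not picked up as a separate feature, but a short unannotated stretch lies between the end of TagRFP and the remaining polylinker, where it would be expected.

In the feature table, the lac promoter, lac operator and CAP binding site lie downstream of the insert and read on the opposite strand, so the fusion appears to be antisense to the only annotated promoter nearby. No promoter driving the fusion is identified, despite the stated purpose of bacterial expression. The associated publication concerns homology-directed genome editing in C. elegans with Cas9 ribonucleoprotein complexes, so the plasmid may serve as a source of the tagged TagRFP sequence for repair templates, though the record does not say this. Flanking M13/pUC primer sites allow sequencing or amplification of the insert.
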