Features (pLannotate 1.2.2; 13 found; start..end, strand, type, name):
    137..236     +  misc_feature   bom (fragment): basis of mobility region from pBR322
    242..399     -  CDS            lacZα (fragment): LacZα fragment of β-galactosidase; lacZ fragment
    422..487     +  CDS            3xFLAG: three tandem FLAG® epitope tags, followed by an enterokinase cleavage site
    487..1195    +  CDS            TagRFP (fragment): monomeric derivative of red fluorescent protein from Entacmaea quadricolor (Merzlyak et al., 2007) mammalian codon-optimized
   1225..1260    +  misc_feature   MCS (fragment): pUC18/19 multiple cloning site
   1297..1313    -  protein_bind   lac operator: The lac repressor binds to the lac operator to inhibit transcription in E. coli. This inhibition can be relieved by adding lactose or isopropyl-β-D-thiogalactopyranoside (IPTG). lac repressor encoded by lacI
   1321..1351    -  promoter       lac promoter: promoter for the E. coli lac operon
   1366..1387    -  protein_bind   CAP binding site: CAP binding activates transcription in the presence of cAMP. E. coli catabolite activator protein
   1400..1492    -  CDS            lacI (fragment): lac repressor; lacI; The lac repressor binds to the lac operator to inhibit transcription in E. coli. This inhibition can be relieved by adding lactose or isopropyl-β-D-thiogalactopyranoside (IPTG).
   1675..2263    -  rep_origin     ori: high-copy-number ColE1/pMB1/pBR322/pUC origin of replication
   2434..3294    -  CDS            AmpR: β-lactamase; bla; confers resistance to ampicillin, carbenicillin, and related antibiotics
   3295..3399    -  promoter       AmpR promoter: bla
   3494..35      +  CDS            rop (fragment) (across the origin): Rop protein, which maintains plasmids at low copy number; rop
>Addgene plasmid #71277 | AP575-1 | addgene full sequence | sequence record 130625 | Addgene assembled full plasmid sequence
TCGCGCGTTTCGGTGATGACGGTGAAAACCTCTGACACATGCAGCTCCCGGAGACGGTCACAGCTTGTCT
GTAAGCGGATGCCGGGAGCAGACAAGCCCGTCAGGGCGCGTCAGCGGGTGTTGGCGGGTGTCGGGGCTGG
CTTAACTATGCGGCATCAGAGCAGATTGTACTGAGAGTGCACCATATGCGGTGTGAAATACCGCACAGAT
GCGTAAGGAGAAAATACCGCATCAGGCGCCATTCGCCATTCAGGCTGCGCAACTGTTGGGAAGGGCGATC
GGTGCGGGCCTCTTCGCTATTACGCCAGCTGGCGAAAGGGGGATGTGCTGCAAGGCGATTAAGTTGGGTA
ACGCCAGGGTTTTCCCAGTCACGACGTTGTAAAACGACGGCCAGTGAATTCGAGCTCGGTACCCGGGGAT
CGACTACAAAGACCATGACGGTGATTATAAAGATCATGATATCGATTACAAGGATGACGATGACAAGGTG
TCTAAGGGCGAAGAGCTGATTAAGGAGAACATGCACATGAAGCTGTACATGGAGGGCACCGTGAACAACC
ACCACTTCAAATGCACATCCGAGGGCGAAGGCAAGCCCTACGAGGGCACCCAGACCATGAGAATCAAGGT
GGTCGAGGGCGGCCCTCTCCCCTTCGCCTTTGACATCCTGGCTACCAGCTTCATGTACGGCAGCAGAACC
TTCATCAACCACACCCAGGGCATCCCCGACTTCTTTAAGCAGTCCTTTCCTGAGGGCTTCACATGGGAGA
GAGTCACCACATACGAAGACGGGGGCGTGCTGACCGCTACCCAGGACACCAGCCTCCAGGACGGCTGTCT
CATCTACAACGTCAAGATCAGAGGGGTGAACTTCCCATCCAACGGCCCTGTGATGCAGAAGAAAACACTC
GGCTGGGAGGCCAATACCGAGATGCTGTACCCCGCTGACGGCGGCCTGGAAGGCAGAAGCGACATGGCCC
TGAAGCTCGTGGGCGGGGGCCACCTGATCTGCAATTTCAAGACCACATACAGATCCAAGAAACCCGCTAA
GAACCTCAAGATGCCCGGCGTCTACTATGTGGACCACAGACTGGAAAGAATCAAAGAGGCCGACAAAGAG
ACCTACGTCGAGCAGCACGAGGTGGCTGTGGCCAGATACTGCGACCTCCCTAGCAAACTGGGGCACAAAC
TTAATGAACAAAAACTGATATCAGAAGAGGATCTGGATCCTCTAGAGTCGACCTGCAGGCATGCAAGCTT
GGCGTAATCATGGTCATAGCTGTTTCCTGTGTGAAATTGTTATCCGCTCACAATTCCACACAACATACGA
GCCGGAAGCATAAAGTGTAAAGCCTGGGGTGCCTAATGAGTGAGCTAACTCACATTAATTGCGTTGCGCT
CACTGCCCGCTTTCCAGTCGGGAAACCTGTCGTGCCAGCTGCATTAATGAATCGGCCAACGCGCGGGGAG
AGGCGGTTTGCGTATTGGGCGCTCTTCCGCTTCCTCGCTCACTGACTCGCTGCGCTCGGTCGTTCGGCTG
CGGCGAGCGGTATCAGCTCACTCAAAGGCGGTAATACGGTTATCCACAGAATCAGGGGATAACGCAGGAA
AGAACATGTGAGCAAAAGGCCAGCAAAAGGCCAGGAACCGTAAAAAGGCCGCGTTGCTGGCGTTTTTCCA
TAGGCTCCGCCCCCCTGACGAGCATCACAAAAATCGACGCTCAAGTCAGAGGTGGCGAAACCCGACAGGA
CTATAAAGATACCAGGCGTTTCCCCCTGGAAGCTCCCTCGTGCGCTCTCCTGTTCCGACCCTGCCGCTTA
CCGGATACCTGTCCGCCTTTCTCCCTTCGGGAAGCGTGGCGCTTTCTCATAGCTCACGCTGTAGGTATCT
CAGTTCGGTGTAGGTCGTTCGCTCCAAGCTGGGCTGTGTGCACGAACCCCCCGTTCAGCCCGACCGCTGC
GCCTTATCCGGTAACTATCGTCTTGAGTCCAACCCGGTAAGACACGACTTATCGCCACTGGCAGCAGCCA
CTGGTAACAGGATTAGCAGAGCGAGGTATGTAGGCGGTGCTACAGAGTTCTTGAAGTGGTGGCCTAACTA
CGGCTACACTAGAAGAACAGTATTTGGTATCTGCGCTCTGCTGAAGCCAGTTACCTTCGGAAAAAGAGTT
GGTAGCTCTTGATCCGGCAAACAAACCACCGCTGGTAGCGGTGGTTTTTTTGTTTGCAAGCAGCAGATTA
CGCGCAGAAAAAAAGGATCTCAAGAAGATCCTTTGATCTTTTCTACGGGGTCTGACGCTCAGTGGAACGA
AAACTCACGTTAAGGGATTTTGGTCATGAGATTATCAAAAAGGATCTTCACCTAGATCCTTTTAAATTAA
AAATGAAGTTTTAAATCAATCTAAAGTATATATGAGTAAACTTGGTCTGACAGTTACCAATGCTTAATCA
GTGAGGCACCTATCTCAGCGATCTGTCTATTTCGTTCATCCATAGTTGCCTGACTCCCCGTCGTGTAGAT
AACTACGATACGGGAGGGCTTACCATCTGGCCCCAGTGCTGCAATGATACCGCGAGACCCACGCTCACCG
GCTCCAGATTTATCAGCAATAAACCAGCCAGCCGGAAGGGCCGAGCGCAGAAGTGGTCCTGCAACTTTAT
CCGCCTCCATCCAGTCTATTAATTGTTGCCGGGAAGCTAGAGTAAGTAGTTCGCCAGTTAATAGTTTGCG
CAACGTTGTTGCCATTGCTACAGGCATCGTGGTGTCACGCTCGTCGTTTGGTATGGCTTCATTCAGCTCC
GGTTCCCAACGATCAAGGCGAGTTACATGATCCCCCATGTTGTGCAAAAAAGCGGTTAGCTCCTTCGGTC
CTCCGATCGTTGTCAGAAGTAAGTTGGCCGCAGTGTTATCACTCATGGTTATGGCAGCACTGCATAATTC
TCTTACTGTCATGCCATCCGTAAGATGCTTTTCTGTGACTGGTGAGTACTCAACCAAGTCATTCTGAGAA
TAGTGTATGCGGCGACCGAGTTGCTCTTGCCCGGCGTCAATACGGGATAATACCGCGCCACATAGCAGAA
CTTTAAAAGTGCTCATCATTGGAAAACGTTCTTCGGGGCGAAAACTCTCAAGGATCTTACCGCTGTTGAG
ATCCAGTTCGATGTAACCCACTCGTGCACCCAACTGATCTTCAGCATCTTTTACTTTCACCAGCGTTTCT
GGGTGAGCAAAAACAGGAAGGCAAAATGCCGCAAAAAAGGGAATAAGGGCGACACGGAAATGTTGAATAC
TCATACTCTTCCTTTTTCAATATTATTGAAGCATTTATCAGGGTTATTGTCTCATGAGCGGATACATATT
TGAATGTATTTAGAAAAATAAACAAATAGGGGTTCCGCGCACATTTCCCCGAAAAGTGCCACCTGACGTC
TAAGAAACCATTATTATCATGACATTAACCTATAAAAATAGGCGTATCACGAGGCCCTTTCGTC
