>Addgene plasmid #71277 | AP575-1 | addgene partial sequence | sequence record 130623 | M13pUC-Fwd 5'-CCCAGTCACGACGTTGTAAAACG-3'
GAGCTCGGTACCCGGGGATCGACTACAAAGACCATGACGGTGATTATAAAGATCATGATATCGATTACAA
GGATGACGATGACAAGGTGTCTAAGGGCGAAGAGCTGATTAAGGAGAACATGCACATGAAGCTGTACATG
GAGGGCACCGTGAACAACCACCACTTCAAATGCACATCCGAGGGCGAAGGCAAGCCCTACGAGGGCACCC
AGACCATGAGAATCAAGGTGGTCGAGGGCGGCCCTCTCCCCTTCGCCTTTGACATCCTGGCTACCAGCTT
CATGTACGGCAGCAGAACCTTCATCAACCACACCCAGGGCATCCCCGACTTCTTTAAGCAGTCCTTTCCT
GAGGGCTTCACATGGGAGAGAGTCACCACATACGAAGACGGGGGCGTGCTGACCGCTACCCAGGACACCA
GCCTCCAGGACGGCTGTCTCATCTACAACGTCAAGATCAGAGGGGTGAACTTCCCATCCAACGGCCCTGT
GATGCAGAAGAAAACACTCGGCTGGGAGGCCAATACCGAGATGCTGTACCCCGCTGACGGCGGCCTGGAA
GGCAGAAGCGACATGGCCCTGAAGCTCGTGGGCGGGGGCCACCTGATCTGCAATTTCAAGACCACATACA
GATCCAAGAAACCCGCTAAGAACCTCAAGATGCCCGGCGTCTACTATGTGGACCACAGACTGGAAAGAAT
CAAAGAGGCCGACAAAGAGACCTACGTCGAGCAGCACGAGGTGGCTGTGGCCAGATACTGCGACCTCCCT
AGCAAACTGGGGCACAAACTTAATGAACAAAAACTGATATCAGAAGAGGATCTGGATCCTCTAGAGTCGA
CCTGCAGGCATGCAAGCTTGGCGTAATCATGGTCATAGCTGTTTCCTGTGTGAAATTGTTATCCGCTCAC
AATTCCACACAACATACGAGCCGGAAGCATAAAGTGTAAAGCCTGGGGTGCCTAATGAGTGAGCTAACTC
ACATTAATTGCGTTGCGCTCACTGCCCGCTTTCCAGTCGGGAAACCTGTCGTGCCAGCTGCATTAATGAA
TCGGCCAACGCGCGGGGAGAGGCGGTTTGCGTATTGGG
