LOCUS       Exported 1069 bp ds-DNA linear SYN 13-JUN-2021
DEFINITION  Expresses 3Xflag::tagRFP::myc in bacteria.
ACCESSION   .
VERSION     .
KEYWORDS    AP575-1
SOURCE      synthetic DNA construct
  ORGANISM  synthetic DNA construct
REFERENCE   1 (bases 1 to 1069)
  AUTHORS   Paix A, Folkmann A, Rasoloson D, Seydoux G
  TITLE     High Efficiency, Homology-Directed Genome Editing in Caenorhabditis
            elegans Using CRISPR-Cas9 Ribonucleoprotein Complexes.
  JOURNAL   Genetics. 2015 Sep;201(1):47-54. doi: 10.1534/genetics.115.179382.
            Epub 2015 Jul 17.
  PUBMED    26187122
REFERENCE   2 (bases 1 to 1069)
  AUTHORS   .
  TITLE     Direct Submission
  JOURNAL   Exported Jun 13, 2021 from SnapGene Server 1.1.58
            http://www.snapgene.com
FEATURES             Location/Qualifiers
     source          1..1069
                     /organism="synthetic DNA construct"
                     /mol_type="other DNA"
     CDS             complement(52..81)
                     /codon_start=1
                     /product="Myc (human c-Myc proto-oncogene) epitope tag"
                     /label=Myc
                     /translation="EQKLISEEDL"
     CDS             complement(82..789)
                     /codon_start=1
                     /product="monomeric derivative of red fluorescent protein
                     from Entacmaea quadricolor (Merzlyak et al., 2007)"
                     /label=TagRFP
                     /note="mammalian codon-optimized"
                     /translation="VSKGEELIKENMHMKLYMEGTVNNHHFKCTSEGEGKPYEGTQTMR
                     IKVVEGGPLPFAFDILATSFMYGSRTFINHTQGIPDFFKQSFPEGFTWERVTTYEDGGV
                     LTATQDTSLQDGCLIYNVKIRGVNFPSNGPVMQKKTLGWEANTEMLYPADGGLEGRSDM
                     ALKLVGGGHLICNFKTTYRSKKPAKNLKMPGVYYVDHRLERIKEADKETYVEQHEVAVA
                     RYCDLPSKLGHKLN"
     CDS             complement(790..855)
                     /codon_start=1
                     /product="three tandem FLAG(R) epitope tags, followed by an
                     enterokinase cleavage site"
                     /label=3xFLAG
                     /translation="DYKDHDGDYKDHDIDYKDDDDK"
     primer_bind     complement(882..899)
                     /label=M13 Forward
                     /note="In lacZ gene. Also called M13-F20 or M13 (-21)
                     Forward"
     primer_bind     complement(882..898)
                     /label=M13 fwd
                     /note="common sequencing primer, one of multiple similar
                     variants"
     primer_bind     complement(891..913)
                     /label=M13/pUC Forward
                     /note="In lacZ gene"
ORIGIN
        1 tgaccatgat tacgccaagc ttgcatgcct gcaggtcgac tctagaggat ccagatcctc
       61 ttctgatatc agtttttgtt cattaagttt gtgccccagt ttgctaggga ggtcgcagta
      121 tctggccaca gccacctcgt gctgctcgac gtaggtctct ttgtcggcct ctttgattct
      181 ttccagtctg tggtccacat agtagacgcc gggcatcttg aggttcttag cgggtttctt
      241 ggatctgtat gtggtcttga aattgcagat caggtggccc ccgcccacga gcttcagggc
      301 catgtcgctt ctgccttcca ggccgccgtc agcggggtac agcatctcgg tattggcctc
      361 ccagccgagt gttttcttct gcatcacagg gccgttggat gggaagttca cccctctgat
      421 cttgacgttg tagatgagac agccgtcctg gaggctggtg tcctgggtag cggtcagcac
      481 gcccccgtct tcgtatgtgg tgactctctc ccatgtgaag ccctcaggaa aggactgctt
      541 aaagaagtcg gggatgccct gggtgtggtt gatgaaggtt ctgctgccgt acatgaagct
      601 ggtagccagg atgtcaaagg cgaaggggag agggccgccc tcgaccacct tgattctcat
      661 ggtctgggtg ccctcgtagg gcttgccttc gccctcggat gtgcatttga agtggtggtt
      721 gttcacggtg ccctccatgt acagcttcat gtgcatgttc tccttaatca gctcttcgcc
      781 cttagacacc ttgtcatcgt catccttgta atcgatatca tgatctttat aatcaccgtc
      841 atggtctttg tagtcgatcc ccgggtaccg agctcgaatt cactggccgt cgttttacaa
      901 cgtcgtgact gggaaaaccc tggcgttacc caacttaatc gccttgcagc acatccccct
      961 ttcgccagct ggcgtaatag cgaagaggcc cgcaccgatc gcccttccca acagttgcgc
     1021 agcctgaatg gcgaatggcg cctgatgcgg tattttctcc ttacgcatc
//
